>Addgene plasmid #84424 | TOPO-BC30 | addgene full sequence | sequence record 163370 | Addgene assembled sequence
AGCGCCCAATACGCAAACCGCCTCTCCCCGCGCGTTGGCCGATTCATTAATGCAGCTGGCACGACAGGTT
TCCCGACTGGAAAGCGGGCAGTGAGCGCAACGCAATTAATGTGAGTTAGCTCACTCATTAGGCACCCCAG
GCTTTACACTTTATGCTTCCGGCTCGTATGTTGTGTGGAATTGTGAGCGGATAACAATTTCACACAGGAA
ACAGCTATGACCATGATTACGCCAAGCTATTTAGGTGACACTATAGAATACTCAAGCTATGCATCAAGCT
TGGTACCGAGCTCGGATCCACTAGTAACGGCCGCCAGTGTGCTGGAATTCGCCCTTAAGCAGAAGACGGC
ATACGAGATCGGTCTCGGCATTCCTGCTGAACCGCTCTTCCGATCTGCTTAGCTAGAGAACCCACTGCTT
ACAAGGGCGAATTCTGCAGATATCCATCACACTGGCGGCCGCTCGAGCATGCATCTAGAGGGCCCAATTC
GCCCTATAGTGAGTCGTATTACAATTCACTGGCCGTCGTTTTACAACGTCGTGACTGGGAAAACCCTGGC
GTTACCCAACTTAATCGCCTTGCAGCACATCCCCCTTTCGCCAGCTGGCGTAATAGCGAAGAGGCCCGCA
CCGATCGCCCTTCCCAACAGTTGCGCAGCCTGAATGGCGAATGG
[124 nt withheld, positions 675-798]
C
[91 nt withheld, positions 800-890]
A
[49 nt withheld, positions 892-940]
CCTTTGACGTTGGAGTCCACGTTCTTT
[37 nt withheld, positions 968-1004]
ACCCTATCTCGGTCTATTCTTTTGATTTATAAGGGATTTTGCCGATTTCGGCCTATTGGTTAAAAAATGA
GCTGATTTAACAAAAATTTAACGCGAATTTTAACAAAATTCAGGGCGCAAGGGCTGCTAAAGGAAGCGGA
ACACGTAGAAAGCCAGTCCGCAGAAACGGTGCTGACCCCGGATGAATGTCAGCTACTGGGCTATCTGGAC
AAGGGAAAACGCAAGCGCAAAGAGAAAGCAGGTAGCTTGCAGTGGGCTTACATGGCGATAGCTAGACTGG
GCGGTTTTATGGACAGCAAGCGAACCGGAATTGCCAGCTGGGGCGCCCTCTGGTAAGGTTGGGAAGCCCT
GCAAAGTAAACTGGATGGCTTTCTTGCCGCCAAGGATCTGATGGCGCAGGGGATCAAGATCTGATCAAGA
GACAGGATGAGGATCGTTTCGCATGATTGAACAAGATGGATTGCACGCAGGTTCTCCGGCCGCTTGGGTG
GAGAGGCTATTCGGCTATGACTGGGCACAACAGACAATCGGCTGCTCTGATGCCGCCGTGTTCCGGCTGT
CAGCGCAGGGGCGCCCGGTTCTTTTTGTCAAGACCGACCTGTCCGGTGCCCTGAATGAACTGCAGGACGA
GGCAGCGCGGCTATCGTGGCTGGCCACGACGGGCGTTCCTTGCGCAGCTGTGCTCGACGTTGTCACTGAA
GCGGGAAGGGACTGGCTGCTATTGGGCGAAGTGCCGGGGCAGGATCTCCTGTCATCCCACCTTGCTCCTG
CCGAGAAAGTATCCATCATGGCTGATGCAATGCGGCGGCTGCATACGCTTGATCCGGCTACCTGCCCATT
CGACCACCAAGCGAAACATCGCATCGAGCGAGCACGTACTCGGATGGAAGCCGGTCTTGTCGATCAGGAT
GATCTGGACGAAGAGCATCAGGGGCTCGCGCCAGCCGAACTGTTCGCCAGGCTCAAGGCGCGCATGCCCG
ACGGCGAGGATCTCGTCGTGACCCATGGCGATGCCTGCTTGCCGAATATCATGGTGGAAAATGGCCGCTT
TTCTGGATTCATCGACTGTGGCCGGCTGGGTGTGGCGGACCGCTATCAGGACATAGCGTTGGCTACCCGT
GATATTGCTGAAGAGCTTGGCGGCGAATGGGCTGACCGCTTCCTCGTGCTTTACGGTATCGCCGCTCCCG
ATTCGCAGCGCATCGCCTTCTATCGCCTTCTTGACGAGTTCTTCTGAATTGAAAAAGGAAGAGTATGAGT
ATTCAACATTTCCGTGTCGCCCTTATTCCCTTTTTTGCGGCATTTTGCCTTCCTGTTTTTGCTCACCCAG
AAACGCTGGTGAAAGTAAAAGATGCTGAAGATCAGTTGGGTGCACGAGTGGGTTACATCGAACTGGATCT
CAACAGCGGTAAGATCCTTGAGAGTTTTCGCCCCGAAGAACGTTTTCCAATGATGAGCACTTTTAAAGTT
CTGCTATGTGGCGCGGTATTATCCCGTATTGACGCCGGGCAAGAGCAACTCGGTCGCCGCATACACTATT
CTCAGAATGACTTGGTTGAGTACTCACCAGTCACAGAAAAGCATCTTACGGATGGCATGACAGTAAGAGA
ATTATGCAGTGCTGCCATAACCATGAGTGATAACACTGCGGCCAACTTACTTCTGACAACGATCGGAGGA
CCGAAGGAGCTAACCGCTTTTTTGCACAACATGGGGGATCATGTAACTCGCCTTGATCGTTGGGAACCGG
AGCTGAATGAAGCCATACCAAACGACGAGCGTGACACCACGATGCCTGTAGCAATGGCAACAACGTTGCG
CAAACTATTAACTGGCGAACTACTTACTCTAGCTTCCCGGCAACAATTAATAGACTGGATGGAGGCGGAT
AAAGTTGCAGGACCACTTCTGCGCTCGGCCCTTCCGGCTGGCTGGTTTATTGCTGATAAATCTGGAGCCG
GTGAGCGTGGGTCTCGCGGTATCATTGCAGCACTGGGGCCAGATGGTAAGCCCTCCCGTATCGTAGTTAT
CTACACGACGGGGAGTCAGGCAACTATGGATGAACGAAATAGACAGATCGCTGAGATAGGTGCCTCACTG
ATTAAGCATTGGTAACTGTCAGACCAAGTTTACTCATATATACTTTAGATTGATTTAAAACTTCATTTTT
AATTTAAAAGGATCTAGGTGAAGATCCTTTTTGATAATCTCATGACCAAAATCCCTTAACGTGAGTTTTC
GTTCCACTGAGCGTCAGACCCCGTAGAAAAGATCAAAGGATCTTCTTGAGATCCTTTTTTTCTGCGCGTA
ATCTGCTGCTTGCAAACAAAAAAACCACCGCTACCAGCGGTGGTTTGTTTGCCGGATCAAGAGCTACCAA
CTCTTTTTCCGAAGGTAACTGGCTTCAGCAGAGCGCAGATACCAAATACTGTTCTTCTAGTGTAGCCGTA
GTTAGGCCACCACTTCAAGAACTCTGTAGCACCGCCTACATACCTCGCTCTGCTAATCCTGTTACCAGTG
GCTGCTGCCAGTGGCGATAAGTCGTGTCTTACCGGGTTGGACTCAAGACGATAGTTACCGGATAAGGCGC
AGCGGTCGGGCTGAACGGGGGGTTCGTGCACACAGCCCAGCTTGGAGCGAACGACCTACACCGAACTGAG
ATACCTACAGCGTGAGCTATGAGAAAGCGCCACGCTTCCCGAAGGGAGAAAGGCGGACAGGTATCCGGTA
AGCGGCAGGGTCGGAACAGGAGAGCGCACGAGGGAGCTTCCAGGGGGAAACGCCTGGTATCTTTATAGTC
CTGTCGGGTTTCGCCACCTCTGACTTGAGCGTCGATTTTTGTGATGCTCGTCAGGGGGGCGGAGCCTATG
GAAAAACGCCAGCAACGCGGCCTTTTTACGGTTCCTGGCCTTTTGCTGGCCTTTTGCTCACATGTTCTTT
CCTGCGTTATCCCCTGATTCTGTGGATAACCGTATTACCGCCTTTGAGTGAGCTGATACCGCTCGCCGCA
GCCGAACGACCGAGCGCAGCGAGTCAGTGAGCGAGGAAGCGGAAG
Features (pLannotate 1.2.2; 13 found; start..end, strand, type, name):
      2..94      +  CDS            lacI (fragment): lac repressor; lacI; The lac repressor binds to the lac operator to inhibit transcription in E. coli. This inhibition can be relieved by adding lactose or isopropyl-β-D-thiogalactopyranoside (IPTG).
    107..128     +  protein_bind   CAP binding site: CAP binding activates transcription in the presence of cAMP. E. coli catabolite activator protein
    143..173     +  promoter       lac promoter: promoter for the E. coli lac operon
    181..197     +  protein_bind   lac operator: The lac repressor binds to the lac operator to inhibit transcription in E. coli. This inhibition can be relieved by adding lactose or isopropyl-β-D-thiogalactopyranoside (IPTG). lac repressor encoded by lacI
    239..257     +  promoter       SP6 promoter: promoter for bacteriophage SP6 RNA polymerase
    493..511     -  promoter       T7 promoter: promoter for bacteriophage T7 RNA polymerase
    514..671     +  CDS            lacZα (fragment): LacZα fragment of β-galactosidase; lacZ fragment
    675..1103    +  rep_origin     f1 ori (sequence partly withheld): f1 bacteriophage origin of replication; arrow indicates direction of (+) strand synthesis
   1116..1415    +  CDS            tnpA (fragment): TN5P_ECOLX - Also known as tnp. Experimental evidence at protein level: Swiss-Prot protein existence level 1. Mediates transposition of transposon Tn5 by a 'cut and paste' mechanism. First, the monomeric transposase binds the 19 bp inverted DNA repeats flanking the transposon. Then, dimerization of the DNA- bound transposase creates a synaptic DNA complex. After nicking of the first DNA strand, excision of the transposon proceeds through a series of intermediates. The transposase then mediates the insertion of the transposon at a new site by strand transfer. The activity of the wild- type tran
   1447..2238    +  CDS            neo: KKA2_KLEPN - Also known as kan, nptII. Experimental evidence at protein level: Swiss-Prot protein existence level 1. Resistance to kanamycin, neomycin, paromomycin, ribostamycin, butirosin and gentamicin B. From Klebsiella pneumoniae.
   2242..2258    +  promoter       AmpR promoter (fragment): bla
   2259..3119    +  CDS            AmpR: β-lactamase; bla; confers resistance to ampicillin, carbenicillin, and related antibiotics
   3290..3878    +  rep_origin     ori: high-copy-number ColE1/pMB1/pBR322/pUC origin of replication
