[The description below was written by a language model from this plasmid's Addgene catalogue record and pLannotate feature annotations shown in this document.]
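Description:
TOPO-BC30 is a small bacterial cloning plasmid (about 4.1 kb) built on the commercial pCRII-TOPO backbone and classed as a barcoding plasmid. It is one member of the FREQ-Seq-Squared kit, a set of constructs that each carry a distinct Illumina-compatible barcode for high-throughput, combinatorial measurement of allele frequencies by sequencing. The payload here is BC30, an 86 bp synthetic insert placed in the vector by TOPO cloning. The record does not annotate the internal layout of the insert, so the arrangement of barcode and any adapter sequence within it is not stated.

The insert sits in the interval between the opposing SP6 and T7 bacteriophage promoters of the backbone, which also provide the standard priming sites for sequence verification. This cloning site lies within the lacZα region downstream of the lac promoter, CAP binding site and lac operator, the arrangement that allows blue/white screening in the parent vector; the lacI and lacZα annotations are only fragments. Propagation in E. coli relies on a high-copy ColE1/pUC-type origin, and an f1 origin is present that permits single-stranded DNA production with helper phage. The catalogue lists ampicillin selection, conferred by the β-lactamase gene, while the feature table also shows an intact neo (kanamycin/neomycin phosphotransferase) gene preceded by a Tn5 transposase remnant, both inherited from the backbone.

The plasmid has no expression role. It serves as a stable, renewable stock of one defined barcode sequence for the FREQ-Seq-Squared method, which uses such barcodes to label samples for pooled sequencing.
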