Addgene plasmid #84424: TOPO-BC30
Purpose: Encodes illumina barcodes for allele frequency sequencing (FREQ-Seq-Squared)
Depositing lab: J.J. Emerson. Depositing organization: University of California, Irvine. Publication: FREQ-Seq2: a method for precise high-throughput combinatorial quantification of allele frequencies. Zhao R, Lukacsovich T, Gaut R, Emerson JJ. G3 (Bethesda). 2023 Sep 30;13(10):jkad162. doi: 10.1093/g3journal/jkad162. PubMed 37494033.
Backbone
  Vector backbone: pCRII-TOPO
  Backbone manufacturer: Thermo Fisher Scientific
  Vector type: Barcoding plasmids
Growth in bacteria
  Bacterial resistance: Ampicillin, 100 μg/mL
  Growth temperature: 37°C
  Growth strain: DH5alpha
  Copy number: High Copy
Gene/Insert
  Gene/Insert name: BC30
  Species: Synthetic
  Insert size (bp): 86
  Promoter: SP6/T7
  Cloning method: TOPO Cloning
  Sequencing primers: 5′ T7; 3′ SP6
Terms and licenses: Academic/Nonprofit Terms; Industry Terms: Not Available to Industry
Depositor comments: This plasmid is part of the FREQ-Seq-Squared kit. See Addgene's kit collection page for more details: https://www.addgene.org/kits/
How to cite: TOPO-BC30 was a gift from J.J. Emerson (Addgene plasmid # 84424 ; http://n2t.net/addgene:84424 ; RRID:Addgene_84424)
