>Addgene plasmid #84424 | TOPO-BC30 | depositor partial sequence | sequence record 161030 | Primer and barcode sequence
GTAAGCAGTGGGTTCTCTAGCTAAGCAGATCGGAAGAGCGGTTC
