>Addgene plasmid #84424 | TOPO-BC30 | addgene partial sequence | sequence record 163369 | F1ori-R 5'-AGGGAAGAAAGCGAAAGGAG-3'
GC
[67 nt withheld, positions 3-69]
CCATTCGCCATTCAGGCTGCGCAACTGTTGGGAAGGGCGATCGGTGCGGGCCTCTTCGCTATTACGCCAG
CTGGCGAAAGGGGGATGTGCTGCAAGGCGATTAAGTTGGGTAACGCCAGGGTTTTCCCAGTCACGACGTT
GTAAAACGACGGCCAGTGAATTGTAATACGACTCACTATAGGGCGAATTGGGCCCTCTAGATGCATGCTC
GAGCGGCCGCCAGTGTGATGGATATCTGCAGAATTCGCCCTTGTAAGCAGTGGGTTCTCTAGCTAAGCAG
ATCGGAAGAGCGGTTCAGCAGGAATGCCGAGACCGATCTCGTATGCCGTCTTCTGCTTAAGGGCGAATTC
CAGCACACTGGCGGCCGTTACTAGTGGATCCGAGCTCGGTACCAAGCTTGATGCATAGCTTGAGTATTCT
ATAGTGTCACCTAAATAGCTTGGCGTAATCATGGTCATAGCTGTTTCCTGTGTGAAATTGTTATCCGCTC
ACAATTCCACACAACATACGAGCCGGAAGCATAAAGTGTAAAGCCTGGGGTGCCTAATGAGTGAGCTAAC
TCACATTAATTGCGTTGCGCTCACTGCCCGCTTTCCAGTCGGGAAACCTGTCGTGCCAGCTGCATTAATG
AATCGGCCAACGCGCGGGGAGAGGCGGTTTGCGTATTGGGCGCTCTTCCGCTTCCTCGCTCACTGACTCG
CTGCGCTCGGTCGTTCGGCTGCGGCGAGCGGTATCAGCTCACTCAAAGGCGGTAATACGGTTATCCACAG
AATCAGGGGATAACGCANGAAAGAACATGTGA
